Addgene plasmid #180331: pCMV_SEPT9_i1 Gmut-msfGFP
Purpose: mammalian expression of human SEPT9_i1 Gmut fused to monomeric superfolder GFP
Depositing lab: Manos Mavrakis. Publication: Septin-microtubule association via a motif unique to the isoform 1 of septin 9 tunes stress fibers. Kuzmic M, Linares GC, Fialova JL, Iv F, Salaun D, Llewellyn A, Gomes M, Belhabib M, Liu Y, Asano K, Rodrigues M, Isnardon D, Tachibana T, Koenderink GH, Badache A, Mavrakis M, Verdier-Pinard P. J Cell Sci. 2021 Dec 2. pii: 273604. doi: 10.1242/jcs.258850. PubMed 34854883.
Backbone
  Vector backbone: pCMV
  Backbone manufacturer: Clontech
  Vector type: Mammalian Expression
Growth in bacteria
  Bacterial resistance: Kanamycin, 50 μg/mL
  Growth temperature: 37°C
  Growth strain: DH5alpha
  Copy number: High Copy
Gene/Insert
  Gene/Insert name: SEPTIN9_v1 (alt name: SEPT9_v1)
  Species: H. sapiens (human)
  Mutation: SEPT9_i1 W520A, H530D
  Entrez Gene: SEPTIN9 (a.k.a. AF17q25, MSF, MSF1, NAPB, PNUTL4, SEPT9, SINT1, SeptD1)
  Promoter: CMV
  Tag / fusion protein: msfGFP (C terminal on insert)
  Cloning method: Gibson Cloning
Terms and licenses: Academic/Nonprofit Terms; Industry Terms: Not Available to Industry
How to cite: pCMV_SEPT9_i1 Gmut-msfGFP was a gift from Manos Mavrakis (Addgene plasmid # 180331 ; http://n2t.net/addgene:180331 ; RRID:Addgene_180331)
