[The description below was written by a language model from this plasmid's Addgene catalogue record and pLannotate feature annotations shown in this document.]
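Description:
pCMV_SEPT9_i1 Gmut-msfGFP is a mammalian expression plasmid of about 6.4 kb built on a Clontech pCMV-type backbone. It is maintained in E. coli through a high-copy ColE1/pUC-type origin and selected with kanamycin. The resistance gene is the Tn5 aminoglycoside phosphotransferase (NeoR/KanR), placed behind tandem bacterial (bla) and SV40 early promoters and followed by an HSV TK polyadenylation signal. This arrangement gives kanamycin resistance in bacteria and should also allow G418 selection in transfected mammalian cells. An f1 origin is also present. The short large T antigen, ble and bGH poly(A) fragments in the annotation appear to be backbone remnants or partial matches rather than functional elements.

The payload is a single transcription unit in which the human cytomegalovirus immediate-early enhancer and promoter drive the human SEPTIN9 isoform 1 coding sequence (SEPT9_i1, from transcript variant 1). This is fused in frame at its C terminus to monomeric superfolder GFP and terminated by the SV40 poly(A) signal. The automated annotation labels the fluorescent protein as moxGFP, a closely related Aequorea-derived variant, whereas the catalogue entry identifies it as msfGFP. The septin carries two substitutions, W520A and H530D, together designated "Gmut". The record does not explain the name, though it probably refers to the septin G (GTP-binding domain) interface.

The stated purpose is mammalian expression of this mutant as a fluorescent fusion, which allows its localisation to be imaged in cells. The associated study concerns the association of septin 9 isoform 1 with microtubules and its influence on stress fibres.
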