Features (pLannotate 1.2.2; 14 found; start..end, strand, type, name):
     61..364     +  enhancer       CMV enhancer: human cytomegalovirus immediate early enhancer
    365..568     +  promoter       CMV promoter: human cytomegalovirus (CMV) immediate early promoter
    597..2354    +  CDS            SEPTIN9: SEPT9_HUMAN - Also known as KIAA0991, MSF, SEPT9. Experimental evidence at protein level: Swiss-Prot protein existence level 1. Filament-forming cytoskeletal GTPase (By similarity). May play a role in cytokinesis (Potential). May play a role in the internalization of 2 intracellular microbial pathogens, Listeria monocytogenes and Shigella flexneri. From Homo sapiens (Human).
   2352..3068    +  CDS            moxGFP: moxGFP is a basic (constitutively fluorescent) green fluorescent protein published in 2015, derived from Aequorea victoria. It is reported to be a rapidly-maturing monomer.
   3094..3178    +  CDS            large T antigen (fragment): large T antigen from SV40 (simian virus 40)
   3201..3322    +  polyA_signal   SV40 poly(A) signal: SV40 polyadenylation signal
   3356..3784    -  rep_origin     f1 ori (sequence partly withheld): f1 bacteriophage origin of replication; arrow indicates direction of (+) strand synthesis
   3811..3915    +  promoter       AmpR promoter: bla
   3917..4274    +  promoter       SV40 promoter: SV40 enhancer and early promoter
   4309..5103    +  CDS            NeoR/KanR: aminoglycoside phosphotransferase from Tn5; aph(3')-II (or nptII); confers resistance to neomycin, kanamycin, and G418 (Geneticin®)
   5124..5276    +  CDS            ble (fragment): BLE_KLEPN - Experimental evidence at protein level: Swiss-Prot protein existence level 1. Binding protein with a strong affinity to the bleomycin family of antibiotics. Binds to CL990; an antimitotic-antibiotic compound. From Klebsiella pneumoniae.
   5335..5382    +  polyA_signal   HSV TK poly(A) signal: herpes simplex virus thymidine kinase polyadenylation signal (Cole and Stacy, 1985)
   5473..5489    -  polyA_signal   bGH poly(A) signal (fragment): bovine growth hormone polyadenylation signal
   5711..6299    +  rep_origin     ori: high-copy-number ColE1/pMB1/pBR322/pUC origin of replication
>Addgene plasmid #180331 | pCMV_SEPT9_i1 Gmut-msfGFP | addgene full sequence | sequence record 358030 | Addgene NGS Result
TAGTTATTAATAGTAATCAATTACGGGGTCATTAGTTCATAGCCCATATATGGAGTTCCGCGTTACATAA
CTTACGGTAAATGGCCCGCCTGGCTGACCGCCCAACGACCCCCGCCCATTGACGTCAATAATGACGTATG
TTCCCATAGTAACGCCAATAGGGACTTTCCATTGACGTCAATGGGTGGAGTATTTACGGTAAACTGCCCA
CTTGGCAGTACATCAAGTGTATCATATGCCAAGTACGCCCCCTATTGACGTCAATGACGGTAAATGGCCC
GCCTGGCATTATGCCCAGTACATGACCTTATGGGACTTTCCTACTTGGCAGTACATCTACGTATTAGTCA
TCGCTATTACCATGGTGATGCGGTTTTGGCAGTACATCAATGGGCGTGGATAGCGGTTTGACTCACGGGG
ATTTCCAAGTCTCCACCCCATTGACGTCAATGGGAGTTTGTTTTGGCACCAAAATCAACGGGACTTTCCA
AAATGTCGTAACAACTCCGCCCCATTGACGCAAATGGGCGGTAGGCGTGTACGGTGGGAGGTCTATATAA
GCAGAGCTGGTTTAGTGAACCGTCAGATCCGCTAGCATGAAGAAGTCTTACTCAGGAGGCACGCGGACCT
CCAGTGGCCGGCTCCGGAGGCTTGGTGACTCCAGTGGCCCAGCCTTAAAAAGATCTTTTGAGGTCGAGGA
GGTCGAGACACCCAACTCCACCCCACCCCGGAGGGTCCAGACTCCCCTACTCCGAGCCACTGTGGCCAGC
TCCACCCAGAAATTCCAGGACCTGGGCGTGAAGAACTCAGAACCCTCGGCCCGCCATGTGGACTCCCTAA
GCCAACGCTCCCCCAAGGCGTCCCTGCGGAGGGTGGAGCTCTCGGGCCCCAAGGCGGCCGAGCCGGTGTC
CCGGCGCACTGAGCTGTCCATTGACATCTCGTCCAAGCAGGTGGAGAACGCCGGGGCCATCGGCCCGTCC
CGGTTCGGGCTCAAGAGGGCCGAGGTGTTGGGCCACAAGACGCCAGAACCGGCCCCTCGGAGGACGGAGA
TCACCATCGTCAAACCCCAGGAGTCAGCCCACCGGAGGATGGAGCCCCCTGCCTCCAAGGTCCCCGAGGT
GCCCACTGCCCCTGCCACCGACGCAGCCCCCAAGAGGGTGGAGATCCAGATGCCCAAGCCTGCTGAGGCG
CCCACCGCCCCCAGCCCAGCCCAGACCTTGGAGAATTCAGAGCCTGCCCCTGTGTCTCAGCTGCAGAGCA
GGCTGGAGCCCAAGCCCCAGCCCCCTGTGGCTGAGGCTACACCCCGGAGCCAGGAGGCCACTGAGGCGGC
TCCCAGCTGCGTTGGCGACATGGCCGACACCCCCAGAGATGCCGGGCTCAAGCAGGCGCCTGCATCACGG
AACGAGAAGGCCCCGGTGGACTTCGGCTACGTGGGGATTGACTCCATCCTGGAGCAGATGCGCCGGAAGG
CCATGAAGCAGGGCTTCGAGTTCAACATCATGGTGGTCGGGCAGAGCGGCTTGGGTAAATCCACCTTAAT
CAACACCCTCTTCAAATCCAAAATCAGCCGGAAGTCGGTGCAGCCCACCTCAGAGGAGCGCATCCCCAAG
ACCATCGAGATCAAGTCCATCACGCACGATATTGAGGAGAAAGGCGTCCGGATGAAGCTGACAGTGATTG
ACACACCAGGGTTCGGGGACCACATCAACAACGAGAACTGCTGGCAGCCCATCATGAAGTTCATCAATGA
CCAGTACGAGAAATACCTGCAGGAGGAGGTCAACATCAACCGCAAGAAGCGCATCCCGGACACCCGCGTC
CACTGCTGCCTCTACTTCATCCCCGCCACCGGCCACTCCCTCAGGCCCCTGGACATCGAGTTTATGAAAC
GCCTGAGCAAGGTGGTCAACATCGTCCCTGTCATCGCCAAGGCGGACACACTCACCCTGGAGGAGAGGGT
CCACTTCAAACAGCGGATCACCGCAGACCTGCTGTCCAACGGCATCGACGTGTACCCCCAGAAGGAATTT
GATGAGGACTCGGAGGACCGGCTGGTGAACGAGAAGTTCCGGGAGATGATCCCATTTGCTGTGGTGGGCA
GTGACCACGAGTACCAGGTCAACGGCAAGAGGATCCTTGGGAGGAAGACCAAGGCGGGTACCATCGAAGT
TGAAAACACCACAGATTGTGAGTTTGCCTACCTGCGGGACCTTCTCATCAGGACGCACATGCAGAACATC
AAGGACATCACCAGCAGCATCCACTTCGAGGCGTACCGTGTGAAGCGCCTCAACGAGGGCAGCAGCGCCA
TGGCCAACGGCGTGGAGGAGAAGGAGCCAGAAGCCCCAGAGATGGTGTCCAAGGGCGAGGAGCTGTTCAC
CGGCGTGGTGCCCATCCTGGTGGAGCTGGATGGCGACGTGAACGGCCACAAGTTCAGCGTGCGCGGCGAG
GGCGAGGGCGACGCCACCAACGGCAAGCTGACCCTGAAGTTCATCTGCACCACCGGCAAGCTGCCCGTGC
CCTGGCCCACCCTGGTGACCACCCTGACCTACGGCGTGCAGTGCTTCAGCCGCTACCCCGATCACATGAA
GCAGCACGATTTCTTCAAGAGCGCCATGCCCGAGGGCTACGTGCAGGAGCGCACCATCAGCTTCAAGGAT
GACGGCACCTACAAGACCCGCGCCGAGGTGAAGTTCGAGGGCGATACCCTGGTGAACCGCATCGAGCTGA
AGGGCATCGATTTCAAGGAGGATGGCAACATCCTGGGCCACAAGCTGGAGTACAACTTCAACAGCCACAA
CGTGTACATCACCGCCGATAAGCAGAAGAACGGCATCAAGGCCAACTTCAAGATCCGCCACAATGTGGAG
GATGGCTCCGTGCAGCTGGCCGATCACTACCAGCAGAACACCCCCATCGGCGACGGCCCAGTGCTGCTGC
CCGATAACCACTACCTGAGCACCCAGAGCAAGCTGTCCAAGGACCCCAACGAGAAGCGCGATCACATGGT
GCTGCTGGAGTTCGTGACCGCCGCCGGCATCACCCTGGGCATGGATGAGCTGTACAAGTAAGGATCCACC
GGATCTAGATAACTGATCATAATCAGCCATACCACATTTGTAGAGGTTTTACTTGCTTTAAAAAACCTCC
CACACCTCCCCCTGAACCTGAAACATAAAATGAATGCAATTGTTGTTGTTAACTTGTTTATTGCAGCTTA
TAATGGTTACAAATAAAGCAATAGCATCACAAATTTCACAAATAAAGCATTTTTTTCACTGCATTCTAGT
TGTGGTTTGTCCAAACTCATCAATGTATCTTAACGCGTAAATTGTAAGCGTTAATATTTTGTTAAAATTC
GCGTTAAATTTTTGTTAAATCAGCTCATTTTTTAACCAATAGGCCGAAATCGGCAAAATCCCTTATAAAT
CAAAAGAATAGACCGAGATAGGGT
[37 nt withheld, positions 3455-3491]
AAAGAACGTGGACTCCAACGTCAAAGG
[49 nt withheld, positions 3519-3567]
T
[91 nt withheld, positions 3569-3659]
G
[124 nt withheld, positions 3661-3784]
CAGGTGGCACTTTTCGGGGAAATGTGCGCGGAACCCCTATTTGTTTATTTTTCTAAATACATTCAAATAT
GTATCCGCTCATGAGACAATAACCCTGATAAATGCTTCAATAATATTGAAAAAGGAAGAGTCCTGAGGCG
GAAAGAACCAGCTGTGGAATGTGTGTCAGTTAGGGTGTGGAAAGTCCCCAGGCTCCCCAGCAGGCAGAAG
TATGCAAAGCATGCATCTCAATTAGTCAGCAACCAGGTGTGGAAAGTCCCCAGGCTCCCCAGCAGGCAGA
AGTATGCAAAGCATGCATCTCAATTAGTCAGCAACCATAGTCCCGCCCCTAACTCCGCCCATCCCGCCCC
TAACTCCGCCCAGTTCCGCCCATTCTCCGCCCCATGGCTGACTAATTTTTTTTATTTATGCAGAGGCCGA
GGCCGCCTCGGCCTCTGAGCTATTCCAGAAGTAGTGAGGAGGCTTTTTTGGAGGCCTAGGCTTTTGCAAA
GATCGATCAAGAGACAGGATGAGGATCGTTTCGCATGATTGAACAAGATGGATTGCACGCAGGTTCTCCG
GCCGCTTGGGTGGAGAGGCTATTCGGCTATGACTGGGCACAACAGACAATCGGCTGCTCTGATGCCGCCG
TGTTCCGGCTGTCAGCGCAGGGGCGCCCGGTTCTTTTTGTCAAGACCGACCTGTCCGGTGCCCTGAATGA
ACTGCAAGACGAGGCAGCGCGGCTATCGTGGCTGGCCACGACGGGCGTTCCTTGCGCAGCTGTGCTCGAC
GTTGTCACTGAAGCGGGAAGGGACTGGCTGCTATTGGGCGAAGTGCCGGGGCAGGATCTCCTGTCATCTC
ACCTTGCTCCTGCCGAGAAAGTATCCATCATGGCTGATGCAATGCGGCGGCTGCATACGCTTGATCCGGC
TACCTGCCCATTCGACCACCAAGCGAAACATCGCATCGAGCGAGCACGTACTCGGATGGAAGCCGGTCTT
GTCGATCAGGATGATCTGGACGAAGAGCATCAGGGGCTCGCGCCAGCCGAACTGTTCGCCAGGCTCAAGG
CGAGCATGCCCGACGGCGAGGATCTCGTCGTGACCCATGGCGATGCCTGCTTGCCGAATATCATGGTGGA
AAATGGCCGCTTTTCTGGATTCATCGACTGTGGCCGGCTGGGTGTGGCGGACCGCTATCAGGACATAGCG
TTGGCTACCCGTGATATTGCTGAAGAGCTTGGCGGCGAATGGGCTGACCGCTTCCTCGTGCTTTACGGTA
TCGCCGCTCCCGATTCGCAGCGCATCGCCTTCTATCGCCTTCTTGACGAGTTCTTCTGAGCGGGACTCTG
GGGTTCGAAATGACCGACCAAGCGACGCCCAACCTGCCATCACGAGATTTCGATTCCACCGCCGCCTTCT
ATGAAAGGTTGGGCTTCGGAATCGTTTTCCGGGACGCCGGCTGGATGATCCTCCAGCGCGGGGATCTCAT
GCTGGAGTTCTTCGCCCACCCTAGGGGGAGGCTAACTGAAACACGGAAGGAGACAATACCGGAAGGAACC
CGCGCTATGACGGCAATAAAAAGACAGAATAAAACGCACGGTGTTGGGTCGTTTGTTCATAAACGCGGGG
TTCGGTCCCAGGGCTGGCACTCTGTCGATACCCCACCGAGACCCCATTGGGGCCAATACGCCCGCGTTTC
TTCCTTTTCCCCACCCCACCCCCCAAGTTCGGGTGAAGGCCCAGGGCTCGCAGCCAACGTCGGGGCGGCA
GGCCCTGCCATAGCCTCAGGTTACTCATATATACTTTAGATTGATTTAAAACTTCATTTTTAATTTAAAA
GGATCTAGGTGAAGATCCTTTTTGATAATCTCATGACCAAAATCCCTTAACGTGAGTTTTCGTTCCACTG
AGCGTCAGACCCCGTAGAAAAGATCAAAGGATCTTCTTGAGATCCTTTTTTTCTGCGCGTAATCTGCTGC
TTGCAAACAAAAAAACCACCGCTACCAGCGGTGGTTTGTTTGCCGGATCAAGAGCTACCAACTCTTTTTC
CGAAGGTAACTGGCTTCAGCAGAGCGCAGATACCAAATACTGTTCTTCTAGTGTAGCCGTAGTTAGGCCA
CCACTTCAAGAACTCTGTAGCACCGCCTACATACCTCGCTCTGCTAATCCTGTTACCAGTGGCTGCTGCC
AGTGGCGATAAGTCGTGTCTTACCGGGTTGGACTCAAGACGATAGTTACCGGATAAGGCGCAGCGGTCGG
GCTGAACGGGGGGTTCGTGCACACAGCCCAGCTTGGAGCGAACGACCTACACCGAACTGAGATACCTACA
GCGTGAGCTATGAGAAAGCGCCACGCTTCCCGAAGGGAGAAAGGCGGACAGGTATCCGGTAAGCGGCAGG
GTCGGAACAGGAGAGCGCACGAGGGAGCTTCCAGGGGGAAACGCCTGGTATCTTTATAGTCCTGTCGGGT
TTCGCCACCTCTGACTTGAGCGTCGATTTTTGTGATGCTCGTCAGGGGGGCGGAGCCTATGGAAAAACGC
CAGCAACGCGGCCTTTTTACGGTTCCTGGCCTTTTGCTGGCCTTTTGCTCACATGTTCTTTCCTGCGTTA
TCCCCTGATTCTGTGGATAACCGTATTACCGCCATGCAT
